>Addgene plasmid #75233 | NFATc2-CRISPR #2 (PX458-EF1a-pSpCas9(BB)-2A-GFP) | depositor full sequence | sequence record 142275 | NFATc2-CRISPR #2 (PX458-EF1a-pSpCas9(BB)-2A-GFP) sequence 9703 bps
GAGGGCCTATTTCCCATGATTCCTTCATATTTGCATATACGATACAAGGCTGTTAGAGAGATAATTGGAA
TTAATTTGACTGTAAACACAAAGATATTAGTACAAAATACGTGACGTAGAAAGTAATAATTTCTTGGGTA
GTTTGCAGTTTTAAAATTATGTTTTAAAATGGACTATCATATGCTTACCGTAACTTGAAAGTATTTCGAT
TTCTTGGCTTTATATATCTTGTGGAAAGGACGAAACACCGGGGCTCTCCGAATCGGCCGGGGTTTTAGAG
CTAGAAATAGCAAGTTAAAATAAGGCTAGTCCGTTATCAACTTGAAAAAGTGGCACCGAGTCGGTGCTTT
TTTGTTTTAGAGCTAGAAATAGCAAGTTAAAATAAGGCTAGTCCGTTTTTAGCGCGTGCGCCAATTCTGC
AGACAAATGGCTCTAGTGGTCTTGAAAGGAGTGGGAATTGGCTCCGGTGCCCGTCAGTGGGCAGAGCGCA
CATCGCCCACAGTCCCCGAGAAGTTGGGGGGAGGGGTCGGCAATTGAACCGGTGCCTAGAGAAGGTGGCG
CGGGGTAAACTGGGAAAGTGATGTCGTGTACTGGCTCCGCCTTTTTCCCGAGGGTGGGGGAGAACCGTAT
ATAAGTGCAGTAGTCGCCGTGAACGTTCTTTTTCGCAACGGGTTTGCCGCCAGAACACAGGTAAGTGCCG
TGTGTGGTTCCCGCGGGCCTGGCCTCTTTACGGGTTATGGCCCTTGCGTGCCTTGAATTACTTCCACCTG
GCTGCAGTACGTGATTCTTGATCCCGAGCTTCGGGTTGGAAGTGGGTGGGAGAGTTCGAGGCCTTGCGCT
TAAGGAGCCCCTTCGCCTCGTGCTTGAGTTGAGGCCTGGCCTGGGCGCTGGGGCCGCCGCGTGCGAATCT
GGTGGCACCTTCGCGCCTGTCTCGCTGCTTTCGATAAGTCTCTAGCCATTTAAAATTTTTGATGACCTGC
TGCGACGCTTTTTTTCTGGCAAGATAGTCTTGTAAATGCGGGCCAAGATCTGCACACTGGTATTTCGGTT
TTTGGGGCCGCGGGCGGCGACGGGGCCCGTGCGTCCCAGCGCACATGTTCGGCGAGGCGGGGCCTGCGAG
CGCGGCCACCGAGAATCGGACGGGGGTAGTCTCAAGCTGGCCGGCCTGCTCTGGTGCCTGGCCTCGCGCC
GCCGTGTATCGCCCCGCCCTGGGCGGCAAGGCTGGCCCGGTCGGCACCAGTTGCGTGAGCGGAAAGATGG
CCGCTTCCCGGCCCTGCTGCAGGGAGCTCAAAATGGAGGACGCGGCGCTCGGGAGAGCGGGCGGGTGAGT
CACCCACACAAAGGAAAAGGGCCTTTCCGTCCTCAGCCGTCGCTTCATGTGACTCCACGGAGTACCGGGC
GCCGTCCAGGCACCTCGATTAGTTCTCGAGCTTTTGGAGTACGTCGTCTTTAGGTTGGGGGGAGGGGTTT
TATGCGATGGAGTTTCCCCACACTGAGTGGGTGGAGACTGAAGTTAGGCCAGCTTGGCACTTGATGTAAT
TCTCCTTGGAATTTGCCCTTTTTGAGTTTGGATCTTGGTTCATTCTCAAGCCTCAGACAGTGGTTCAAAG
TTTTTTTCTTCCATTTCAGGTGTCGTGAGGAATTTCGACATTTCCGGTGCCACCATGGACTATAAGGACC
ACGACGGAGACTACAAGGATCATGATATTGATTACAAAGACGATGACGATAAGATGGCCCCAAAGAAGAA
GCGGAAGGTCGGTATCCACGGAGTCCCAGCAGCCGACAAGAAGTACAGCATCGGCCTGGACATCGGCACC
AACTCTGTGGGCTGGGCCGTGATCACCGACGAGTACAAGGTGCCCAGCAAGAAATTCAAGGTGCTGGGCA
ACACCGACCGGCACAGCATCAAGAAGAACCTGATCGGAGCCCTGCTGTTCGACAGCGGCGAAACAGCCGA
GGCCACCCGGCTGAAGAGAACCGCCAGAAGAAGATACACCAGACGGAAGAACCGGATCTGCTATCTGCAA
GAGATCTTCAGCAACGAGATGGCCAAGGTGGACGACAGCTTCTTCCACAGACTGGAAGAGTCCTTCCTGG
TGGAAGAGGATAAGAAGCACGAGCGGCACCCCATCTTCGGCAACATCGTGGACGAGGTGGCCTACCACGA
GAAGTACCCCACCATCTACCACCTGAGAAAGAAACTGGTGGACAGCACCGACAAGGCCGACCTGCGGCTG
ATCTATCTGGCCCTGGCCCACATGATCAAGTTCCGGGGCCACTTCCTGATCGAGGGCGACCTGAACCCCG
ACAACAGCGACGTGGACAAGCTGTTCATCCAGCTGGTGCAGACCTACAACCAGCTGTTCGAGGAAAACCC
CATCAACGCCAGCGGCGTGGACGCCAAGGCCATCCTGTCTGCCAGACTGAGCAAGAGCAGACGGCTGGAA
AATCTGATCGCCCAGCTGCCCGGCGAGAAGAAGAATGGCCTGTTCGGAAACCTGATTGCCCTGAGCCTGG
GCCTGACCCCCAACTTCAAGAGCAACTTCGACCTGGCCGAGGATGCCAAACTGCAGCTGAGCAAGGACAC
CTACGACGACGACCTGGACAACCTGCTGGCCCAGATCGGCGACCAGTACGCCGACCTGTTTCTGGCCGCC
AAGAACCTGTCCGACGCCATCCTGCTGAGCGACATCCTGAGAGTGAACACCGAGATCACCAAGGCCCCCC
TGAGCGCCTCTATGATCAAGAGATACGACGAGCACCACCAGGACCTGACCCTGCTGAAAGCTCTCGTGCG
GCAGCAGCTGCCTGAGAAGTACAAAGAGATTTTCTTCGACCAGAGCAAGAACGGCTACGCCGGCTACATT
GACGGCGGAGCCAGCCAGGAAGAGTTCTACAAGTTCATCAAGCCCATCCTGGAAAAGATGGACGGCACCG
AGGAACTGCTCGTGAAGCTGAACAGAGAGGACCTGCTGCGGAAGCAGCGGACCTTCGACAACGGCAGCAT
CCCCCACCAGATCCACCTGGGAGAGCTGCACGCCATTCTGCGGCGGCAGGAAGATTTTTACCCATTCCTG
AAGGACAACCGGGAAAAGATCGAGAAGATCCTGACCTTCCGCATCCCCTACTACGTGGGCCCTCTGGCCA
GGGGAAACAGCAGATTCGCCTGGATGACCAGAAAGAGCGAGGAAACCATCACCCCCTGGAACTTCGAGGA
AGTGGTGGACAAGGGCGCTTCCGCCCAGAGCTTCATCGAGCGGATGACCAACTTCGATAAGAACCTGCCC
AACGAGAAGGTGCTGCCCAAGCACAGCCTGCTGTACGAGTACTTCACCGTGTATAACGAGCTGACCAAAG
TGAAATACGTGACCGAGGGAATGAGAAAGCCCGCCTTCCTGAGCGGCGAGCAGAAAAAGGCCATCGTGGA
CCTGCTGTTCAAGACCAACCGGAAAGTGACCGTGAAGCAGCTGAAAGAGGACTACTTCAAGAAAATCGAG
TGCTTCGACTCCGTGGAAATCTCCGGCGTGGAAGATCGGTTCAACGCCTCCCTGGGCACATACCACGATC
TGCTGAAAATTATCAAGGACAAGGACTTCCTGGACAATGAGGAAAACGAGGACATTCTGGAAGATATCGT
GCTGACCCTGACACTGTTTGAGGACAGAGAGATGATCGAGGAACGGCTGAAAACCTATGCCCACCTGTTC
GACGACAAAGTGATGAAGCAGCTGAAGCGGCGGAGATACACCGGCTGGGGCAGGCTGAGCCGGAAGCTGA
TCAACGGCATCCGGGACAAGCAGTCCGGCAAGACAATCCTGGATTTCCTGAAGTCCGACGGCTTCGCCAA
CAGAAACTTCATGCAGCTGATCCACGACGACAGCCTGACCTTTAAAGAGGACATCCAGAAAGCCCAGGTG
TCCGGCCAGGGCGATAGCCTGCACGAGCACATTGCCAATCTGGCCGGCAGCCCCGCCATTAAGAAGGGCA
TCCTGCAGACAGTGAAGGTGGTGGACGAGCTCGTGAAAGTGATGGGCCGGCACAAGCCCGAGAACATCGT
GATCGAAATGGCCAGAGAGAACCAGACCACCCAGAAGGGACAGAAGAACAGCCGCGAGAGAATGAAGCGG
ATCGAAGAGGGCATCAAAGAGCTGGGCAGCCAGATCCTGAAAGAACACCCCGTGGAAAACACCCAGCTGC
AGAACGAGAAGCTGTACCTGTACTACCTGCAGAATGGGCGGGATATGTACGTGGACCAGGAACTGGACAT
CAACCGGCTGTCCGACTACGATGTGGACCATATCGTGCCTCAGAGCTTTCTGAAGGACGACTCCATCGAC
AACAAGGTGCTGACCAGAAGCGACAAGAACCGGGGCAAGAGCGACAACGTGCCCTCCGAAGAGGTCGTGA
AGAAGATGAAGAACTACTGGCGGCAGCTGCTGAACGCCAAGCTGATTACCCAGAGAAAGTTCGACAATCT
GACCAAGGCCGAGAGAGGCGGCCTGAGCGAACTGGATAAGGCCGGCTTCATCAAGAGACAGCTGGTGGAA
ACCCGGCAGATCACAAAGCACGTGGCACAGATCCTGGACTCCCGGATGAACACTAAGTACGACGAGAATG
ACAAGCTGATCCGGGAAGTGAAAGTGATCACCCTGAAGTCCAAGCTGGTGTCCGATTTCCGGAAGGATTT
CCAGTTTTACAAAGTGCGCGAGATCAACAACTACCACCACGCCCACGACGCCTACCTGAACGCCGTCGTG
GGAACCGCCCTGATCAAAAAGTACCCTAAGCTGGAAAGCGAGTTCGTGTACGGCGACTACAAGGTGTACG
ACGTGCGGAAGATGATCGCCAAGAGCGAGCAGGAAATCGGCAAGGCTACCGCCAAGTACTTCTTCTACAG
CAACATCATGAACTTTTTCAAGACCGAGATTACCCTGGCCAACGGCGAGATCCGGAAGCGGCCTCTGATC
GAGACAAACGGCGAAACCGGGGAGATCGTGTGGGATAAGGGCCGGGATTTTGCCACCGTGCGGAAAGTGC
TGAGCATGCCCCAAGTGAATATCGTGAAAAAGACCGAGGTGCAGACAGGCGGCTTCAGCAAAGAGTCTAT
CCTGCCCAAGAGGAACAGCGATAAGCTGATCGCCAGAAAGAAGGACTGGGACCCTAAGAAGTACGGCGGC
TTCGACAGCCCCACCGTGGCCTATTCTGTGCTGGTGGTGGCCAAAGTGGAAAAGGGCAAGTCCAAGAAAC
TGAAGAGTGTGAAAGAGCTGCTGGGGATCACCATCATGGAAAGAAGCAGCTTCGAGAAGAATCCCATCGA
CTTTCTGGAAGCCAAGGGCTACAAAGAAGTGAAAAAGGACCTGATCATCAAGCTGCCTAAGTACTCCCTG
TTCGAGCTGGAAAACGGCCGGAAGAGAATGCTGGCCTCTGCCGGCGAACTGCAGAAGGGAAACGAACTGG
CCCTGCCCTCCAAATATGTGAACTTCCTGTACCTGGCCAGCCACTATGAGAAGCTGAAGGGCTCCCCCGA
GGATAATGAGCAGAAACAGCTGTTTGTGGAACAGCACAAGCACTACCTGGACGAGATCATCGAGCAGATC
AGCGAGTTCTCCAAGAGAGTGATCCTGGCCGACGCTAATCTGGACAAAGTGCTGTCCGCCTACAACAAGC
ACCGGGATAAGCCCATCAGAGAGCAGGCCGAGAATATCATCCACCTGTTTACCCTGACCAATCTGGGAGC
CCCTGCCGCCTTCAAGTACTTTGACACCACCATCGACCGGAAGAGGTACACCAGCACCAAAGAGGTGCTG
GACGCCACCCTGATCCACCAGAGCATCACCGGCCTGTACGAGACACGGATCGACCTGTCTCAGCTGGGAG
GCGACAAAAGGCCGGCGGCCACGAAAAAGGCCGGCCAGGCAAAAAAGAAAAAGGAATTCGGCAGTGGAGA
GGGCAGAGGAAGTCTGCTAACATGCGGTGACGTCGAGGAGAATCCTGGCCCAGTGAGCAAGGGCGAGGAG
CTGTTCACCGGGGTGGTGCCCATCCTGGTCGAGCTGGACGGCGACGTAAACGGCCACAAGTTCAGCGTGT
CCGGCGAGGGCGAGGGCGATGCCACCTACGGCAAGCTGACCCTGAAGTTCATCTGCACCACCGGCAAGCT
GCCCGTGCCCTGGCCCACCCTCGTGACCACCCTGACCTACGGCGTGCAGTGCTTCAGCCGCTACCCCGAC
CACATGAAGCAGCACGACTTCTTCAAGTCCGCCATGCCCGAAGGCTACGTCCAGGAGCGCACCATCTTCT
TCAAGGACGACGGCAACTACAAGACCCGCGCCGAGGTGAAGTTCGAGGGCGACACCCTGGTGAACCGCAT
CGAGCTGAAGGGCATCGACTTCAAGGAGGACGGCAACATCCTGGGGCACAAGCTGGAGTACAACTACAAC
AGCCACAACGTCTATATCATGGCCGACAAGCAGAAGAACGGCATCAAGGTGAACTTCAAGATCCGCCACA
ACATCGAGGACGGCAGCGTGCAGCTCGCCGACCACTACCAGCAGAACACCCCCATCGGCGACGGCCCCGT
GCTGCTGCCCGACAACCACTACCTGAGCACCCAGTCCGCCCTGAGCAAAGACCCCAACGAGAAGCGCGAT
CACATGGTCCTGCTGGAGTTCGTGACCGCCGCCGGGATCACTCTCGGCATGGACGAGCTGTACAAGGAAT
TCTAACTAGAGCTCGCTGATCAGCCTCGACTGTGCCTTCTAGTTGCCAGCCATCTGTTGTTTGCCCCTCC
CCCGTGCCTTCCTTGACCCTGGAAGGTGCCACTCCCACTGTCCTTTCCTAATAAAATGAGGAAATTGCAT
CGCATTGTCTGAGTAGGTGTCATTCTATTCTGGGGGGTGGGGTGGGGCAGGACAGCAAGGGGGAGGATTG
GGAAGAGAATAGCAGGCATGCTGGGGAGCGGCCGCAGGAACCCCTAGTGATGGAGTTGGCCACTCCCTCT
CTGCGCGCTCGCTCGCTCACTGAGGCCGGGCGACCAAAGGTCGCCCGACGCCCGGGCTTTGCCCGGGCGG
CCTCAGTGAGCGAGCGAGCGCGCAGCTGCCTGCAGGGGCGCCTGATGCGGTATTTTCTCCTTACGCATCT
GTGCGGTATTTCACACCGCATA
[142 nt withheld, positions 7163-7304]
C
[141 nt withheld, positions 7306-7446]
CCTTTGACGTTGGAGTCCACGTTCTTT
[37 nt withheld, positions 7474-7510]
ACCCTATCTCGGGCTATTCTTTTGATTTATAAGGGATTTTGCCGATTTCGGCCTATTGGTTAAAAAATGA
GCTGATTTAACAAAAATTTAACGCGAATTTTAACAAAATATTAACGTTTACAATTTTATGGTGCACTCTC
AGTACAATCTGCTCTGATGCCGCATAGTTAAGCCAGCCCCGACACCCGCCAACACCCGCTGACGCGCCCT
GACGGGCTTGTCTGCTCCCGGCATCCGCTTACAGACAAGCTGTGACCGTCTCCGGGAGCTGCATGTGTCA
GAGGTTTTCACCGTCATCACCGAAACGCGCGAGACGAAAGGGCCTCGTGATACGCCTATTTTTATAGGTT
AATGTCATGATAATAATGGTTTCTTAGACGTCAGGTGGCACTTTTCGGGGAAATGTGCGCGGAACCCCTA
TTTGTTTATTTTTCTAAATACATTCAAATATGTATCCGCTCATGAGACAATAACCCTGATAAATGCTTCA
ATAATATTGAAAAAGGAAGAGTATGAGTATTCAACATTTCCGTGTCGCCCTTATTCCCTTTTTTGCGGCA
TTTTGCCTTCCTGTTTTTGCTCACCCAGAAACGCTGGTGAAAGTAAAAGATGCTGAAGATCAGTTGGGTG
CACGAGTGGGTTACATCGAACTGGATCTCAACAGCGGTAAGATCCTTGAGAGTTTTCGCCCCGAAGAACG
TTTTCCAATGATGAGCACTTTTAAAGTTCTGCTATGTGGCGCGGTATTATCCCGTATTGACGCCGGGCAA
GAGCAACTCGGTCGCCGCATACACTATTCTCAGAATGACTTGGTTGAGTACTCACCAGTCACAGAAAAGC
ATCTTACGGATGGCATGACAGTAAGAGAATTATGCAGTGCTGCCATAACCATGAGTGATAACACTGCGGC
CAACTTACTTCTGACAACGATCGGAGGACCGAAGGAGCTAACCGCTTTTTTGCACAACATGGGGGATCAT
GTAACTCGCCTTGATCGTTGGGAACCGGAGCTGAATGAAGCCATACCAAACGACGAGCGTGACACCACGA
TGCCTGTAGCAATGGCAACAACGTTGCGCAAACTATTAACTGGCGAACTACTTACTCTAGCTTCCCGGCA
ACAATTAATAGACTGGATGGAGGCGGATAAAGTTGCAGGACCACTTCTGCGCTCGGCCCTTCCGGCTGGC
TGGTTTATTGCTGATAAATCTGGAGCCGGTGAGCGTGGAAGCCGCGGTATCATTGCAGCACTGGGGCCAG
ATGGTAAGCCCTCCCGTATCGTAGTTATCTACACGACGGGGAGTCAGGCAACTATGGATGAACGAAATAG
ACAGATCGCTGAGATAGGTGCCTCACTGATTAAGCATTGGTAACTGTCAGACCAAGTTTACTCATATATA
CTTTAGATTGATTTAAAACTTCATTTTTAATTTAAAAGGATCTAGGTGAAGATCCTTTTTGATAATCTCA
TGACCAAAATCCCTTAACGTGAGTTTTCGTTCCACTGAGCGTCAGACCCCGTAGAAAAGATCAAAGGATC
TTCTTGAGATCCTTTTTTTCTGCGCGTAATCTGCTGCTTGCAAACAAAAAAACCACCGCTACCAGCGGTG
GTTTGTTTGCCGGATCAAGAGCTACCAACTCTTTTTCCGAAGGTAACTGGCTTCAGCAGAGCGCAGATAC
CAAATACTGTCCTTCTAGTGTAGCCGTAGTTAGGCCACCACTTCAAGAACTCTGTAGCACCGCCTACATA
CCTCGCTCTGCTAATCCTGTTACCAGTGGCTGCTGCCAGTGGCGATAAGTCGTGTCTTACCGGGTTGGAC
TCAAGACGATAGTTACCGGATAAGGCGCAGCGGTCGGGCTGAACGGGGGGTTCGTGCACACAGCCCAGCT
TGGAGCGAACGACCTACACCGAACTGAGATACCTACAGCGTGAGCTATGAGAAAGCGCCACGCTTCCCGA
AGGGAGAAAGGCGGACAGGTATCCGGTAAGCGGCAGGGTCGGAACAGGAGAGCGCACGAGGGAGCTTCCA
GGGGGAAACGCCTGGTATCTTTATAGTCCTGTCGGGTTTCGCCACCTCTGACTTGAGCGTCGATTTTTGT
GATGCTCGTCAGGGGGGCGGAGCCTATGGAAAAACGCCAGCAACGCGGCCTTTTTACGGTTCCTGGCCTT
TTGCTGGCCTTTTGCTCACATGT
Features (pLannotate 1.2.2; 17 found; start..end, strand, type, name):
      1..241     +  promoter       U6 promoter: RNA polymerase III promoter for human U6 snRNA
    272..347     +  misc_RNA       gRNA scaffold: guide RNA scaffold for the Streptococcus pyogenes CRISPR/Cas9 system
    354..397     +  misc_RNA       gRNA scaffold (fragment): guide RNA scaffold for the Streptococcus pyogenes CRISPR/Cas9 system
    460..1638    +  promoter       EF-1α promoter: strong constitutive promoter for human elongation factor EF-1α
   1785..3386    +  CDS            Cas9(N): N-terminal portion of Streptococcus pyogenes Cas9 (Zetsche et al., 2015)
   3387..5885    +  CDS            Cas9(C): C-terminal portion of Streptococcus pyogenes Cas9 (Zetsche et al., 2015)
   5886..5933    +  CDS            nucleoplasmin NLS: bipartite nuclear localization signal from nucleoplasmin
   6003..6716    +  CDS            EGFP: EGFP is a basic (constitutively fluorescent) green fluorescent protein published in 1996, derived from Aequorea victoria. It is reported to be a rapidly-maturing weak dimer with moderate acid sensitivity.
   6750..6861    +  polyA_signal   bGH poly(A) signal: bovine growth hormone polyadenylation signal
   6966..7106    +  repeat_region  AAV2 ITR: inverted terminal repeat of adeno-associated virus serotype 2 inverted
   7111..7162    -  misc_feature   bom (fragment): basis of mobility region from pBR322
   7181..7561    +  rep_origin     M13 ori (sequence partly withheld): M13 bacteriophage origin of replication; arrow indicates direction of (+) strand synthesis
   7637..7686    -  misc_feature   bom (fragment): basis of mobility region from pBR322
   7788..7823    -  CDS            rop (fragment): Rop protein, which maintains plasmids at low copy number; rop
   7918..8022    +  promoter       AmpR promoter: bla
   8023..8883    +  CDS            AmpR: β-lactamase; bla; confers resistance to ampicillin, carbenicillin, and related antibiotics
   9054..9642    +  rep_origin     ori: high-copy-number ColE1/pMB1/pBR322/pUC origin of replication
