[The description below was written by a language model from this plasmid's Addgene catalogue record and pLannotate feature annotations shown in this document.]
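Description:
NFATc2-CRISPR #2 (PX458-EF1a-pSpCas9(BB)-2A-GFP) is an all-in-one mammalian CRISPR/Cas9 expression plasmid of about 9.7 kb, built on the PX458 pSpCas9(BB)-2A-GFP backbone and designed to disrupt the human NFATC2 gene (also known as NFAT1). It is propagated in E. coli through a high-copy ColE1/pUC-type origin and selected with ampicillin via the β-lactamase gene. An M13/f1-type phage origin is also annotated, along with a single AAV2 inverted terminal repeat and short bom and rop fragments, which appear to be backbone remnants rather than functional delivery elements.

The plasmid carries two expression units. A human U6 RNA polymerase III promoter drives a single guide RNA, made up of the NFATC2-targeting spacer fused to the Streptococcus pyogenes gRNA scaffold. According to the depositor, the guide targets all NFATC2 isoforms, has at least three mismatches to any other site in the human genome, and carries two extra non-matching guanines at its 5' end intended to improve specificity. In the second unit, the CBh promoter of the parental vector has been replaced by the human EF-1α promoter. This promoter drives S. pyogenes Cas9 (annotated as contiguous N- and C-terminal portions) with a nucleoplasmin nuclear localization signal, followed by EGFP and a bGH polyadenylation signal. The construct name indicates a 2A peptide linking Cas9 to EGFP, so both proteins come from one transcript, although the 2A element is not separately annotated.

There is no drug selection marker for mammalian cells, so GFP fluorescence is used to identify or sort transfected cells. The associated study concerns NFAT-associated proteins in T cells, consistent with use of the plasmid for NFATC2 knockout in human cells.
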