Addgene plasmid #75233: NFATc2-CRISPR #2 (PX458-EF1a-pSpCas9(BB)-2A-GFP)
Purpose: CRISPR/Cas9 plasmid against human NFATc2
Depositing lab: Ria Baumgrass. Depositing organization: Deutsches Rheuma-Forschungszentrum Berlin (DRFZ). Publication: Identification of Novel Nuclear Factor of Activated T Cells (NFAT)-Associated Proteins in T cells. Gabriel CH, Gross F, Karl M, Stephanowitz H, Hennig AF, Weber M, Gryzik S, Bachmann I, Hecklau K, Wienands J, Schuchhardt J, Herzel H, Radbruch A, Krause E, Baumgrass R. J Biol Chem. 2016 Sep 16. pii: jbc.M116.739326. 10.1074/jbc.M116.739326 PubMed 27637333.
Backbone
  Vector backbone: PX458-pSpCas9(BB)2A-GFP
  Backbone manufacturer: Feng Zhang (Plasmid #48138)
  Backbone size w/o insert (bp): 9703
  Total vector size (bp): 9703
  Modifications to backbone: CBH promoter exchanged for hEF1a promoter
  Vector type: CRISPR
  Selectable markers: GFP
Growth in bacteria
  Bacterial resistance: Ampicillin, 100 μg/mL
  Growth temperature: 37°C
  Growth strain: NEB Stable
  Copy number: Unknown
Gene/Insert
  Gene/Insert name: sgRNA against NFATc2 (alt name: NFAT1)
  gRNA/shRNA sequence: (gg)GGCTCTCCGAATCGGCCGGG
  Species: H. sapiens (human)
  GenBank ID: 4773 (GENE-ID)
  Entrez Gene: NFATC2 (a.k.a. JCOSL, NFAT1, NFATP)
Terms and licenses: Academic/Nonprofit Terms; Industry Terms: Not Available to Industry
Depositor comments: gRNA contains at least 3 missmatches against human DNA (http://crispr.mit.edu) 2 additional nonmatching Guanidines added at 5' to enhnace specificy (Kim, D. et al. Digenome-seq: genome-wide profiling of CRISPR-Cas9 off-target effects in human cells. Nat. Methods 12, 237–43, 1 p following 243 (2015).) targets all isoforms.
How to cite: NFATc2-CRISPR #2 (PX458-EF1a-pSpCas9(BB)-2A-GFP) was a gift from Ria Baumgrass (Addgene plasmid # 75233 ; http://n2t.net/addgene:75233 ; RRID:Addgene_75233)
