>Addgene plasmid #75233 | NFATc2-CRISPR #2 (PX458-EF1a-pSpCas9(BB)-2A-GFP) | addgene partial sequence | sequence record 148371 | LKO1_5 5'-GACTATCATATGCTTACCGT-3'
AAGGACGAAACACCGGGGCTCTCCGAATCGGCCGGGGTTTTAGAGCTAGAAATAGCAAGTTAAAATAAGG
CTAGTCCGTTATCAACTTGAAAAAGTGGCACCGAGTCGGTGCTTTTTTGTTTTAGAGCTAGAAATAGCAA
GTTAAAATAAGGCTAGTCCGTTTTTAGCGCGTGCGCCAATTCTGCAGACAAATGGCTCTAGTGGTCTTGA
AAGGAGTGGGAATTGGCTCCGGTGCCCGTCAGTGGGCAGAGCGCACATCGCCCACAGTCCCCGAGAAGTT
GGGGGGAGGGGTCGGCAATTGAACCGGTGCCTAGAGAAGGTGGCGCGGGGTAAACTGGGAAAGTGATGTC
GTGTACTGGCTCCGCCTTTTTCCCGAGGGTGGGGGAGAACCGTATATAAGTGCAGTAGTCGCCGTGAACG
TTCTTTTTCGCAACGGGTTTGCCGCCAGAACACAGGTAAGTGCCGTGTGTGGTTCCCGCGGGCCTGGCCT
CTTTACGGGTTATGGCCCTTGCGTGCCTTGAATTACTTCCACCTGGCTGCAGTACGTGATTCTTGATCCC
GAGCTTCGGGTTGGAAGTGGGTGGGAGAGTTCGAGGCCTTGCGCTTAAGGAGCCCCTTCGCCTCGTGCTT
GAGTTGAGGCCTGGCCTGGGCGCTGGGGCCGCCGCGTGCGAATCTGGTGGCACCTTCGCGCC
