>Addgene plasmid #75233 | NFATc2-CRISPR #2 (PX458-EF1a-pSpCas9(BB)-2A-GFP) | addgene partial sequence | sequence record 148372 | StrepPyoCas9-5UTR-F 5'-CGGTGCCACTTTTTCAAGTTG-3'
AACCCCGGCCGATTCGGAGAGCCCCGGTGTTTCGTCCTTTCCACAAGATATATAAAGCCAAGAAATCGAA
ATACTTTCAAGTTACGGTAAGCATATGATAGTCCATTTTAAAACATAATTTTAAAACTGCAAACTACCCA
AGAAATTATTACTTTCTACGTCACGTATTTTGTACTAATATCTTTGTGTTTACAGTCAAATTAATTCCAA
TTATCTCTCTAACAGCCTTGTATCGTATATGCAAATATGAAGGAATCATGGGAAATAGGCCCTCACATGT
GAGCAAAAGGCCAGCAAAAGGCCAGGAACCGTAAAAAGGCCGCGTTGCTGGCGTTTTTCCATAGGCTCCG
CCCCCCTGACGAGCATCACAAAAATCGACGCTCAAGTCAGAGGTGGCGAAACCCGACAGGACTATAAAGA
TACCAGGCGTTTCCCCCTGGAAGCTCCCTCGTGCGCTCTCCTGTTCCGACCCTGCCGCTTACCGGATACC
TGTCCGCCTTTCTCCCTTCGGGAAGCGTGGCGCTTTCTCATAGCTCACGCTGTAGGTATCTCAGTTCGGT
GTAGGTCGTTCGCTCCAAGCTGGGCTGTGTGCACGAACCCCCCGTTCAGCCCGACCGCTGCGCCTTATCC
GGTAACTATCGTCTTGAGTCCAACCCGGTAAGACACGACTTATCGCCACTGGCAGCAGCCACTGGTA
